>Addgene plasmid #164025 | pDB.His.MBP.3C CARD8 CARD A452C R464E | addgene full sequence | sequence record 325099 | Addgene NGS Result
TTGAGATCCTTTTTTTCTGCGCGTAATCTGCTGCTTGCAAACAAAAAAACCACCGCTACCAGCGGTGGTT
TGTTTGCCGGATCAAGAGCTACCAACTCTTTTTCCGAAGGTAACTGGCTTCAGCAGAGCGCAGATACCAA
ATACTGTCCTTCTAGTGTAGCCGTAGTTAGGCCACCACTTCAAGAACTCTGTAGCACCGCCTACATACCT
CGCTCTGCTAATCCTGTTACCAGTGGCTGCTGCCAGTGGCGATAAGTCGTGTCTTACCGGGTTGGACTCA
AGACGATAGTTACCGGATAAGGCGCAGCGGTCGGGCTGAACGGGGGGTTCGTGCACACAGCCCAGCTTGG
AGCGAACGACCTACACCGAACTGAGATACCTACAGCGTGAGCTATGAGAAAGCGCCACGCTTCCCGAAGG
GAGAAAGGCGGACAGGTATCCGGTAAGCGGCAGGGTCGGAACAGGAGAGCGCACGAGGGAGCTTCCAGGG
GGAAACGCCTGGTATCTTTATAGTCCTGTCGGGTTTCGCCACCTCTGACTTGAGCGTCGATTTTTGTGAT
GCTCGTCAGGGGGGCGGAGCCTATGGAAAAACGCCAGCAACGCGGCCTTTTTACGGTTCCTGGCCTTTTG
CTGGCCTTTTGCTCACATGTTCTTTCCTGCGTTATCCCCTGATTCTGTGGATAACCGTATTACCGCCTTT
GAGTGAGCTGATACCGCTCGCCGCAGCCGAACGACCGAGCGCAGCGAGTCAGTGAGCGAGGAAGCGGAAG
AGCGCCTGATGCGGTATTTTCTCCTTACGCATCTGTGCGGTATTTCACACCGCAATGGTGCACTCTCAGT
ACAATCTGCTCTGATGCCGCATAGTTAAGCCAGTATACACTCCGCTATCGCTACGTGACTGGGTCATGGC
TGCGCCCCGACACCCGCCAACACCCGCTGACGCGCCCTGACGGGCTTGTCTGCTCCCGGCATCCGCTTAC
AGACAAGCTGTGACCGTCTCCGGGAGCTGCATGTGTCAGAGGTTTTCACCGTCATCACCGAAACGCGCGA
GGCAGCTGCGGTAAAGCTCATCAGCGTGGTCGTGAAGCGATTCACAGATGTCTGCCTGTTCATCCGCGTC
CAGCTCGTTGAGTTTCTCCAGAAGCGTTAATGTCTGGCTTCTGATAAAGCGGGCCATGTTAAGGGCGGTT
TTTTCCTGTTTGGTCACTGATGCCTCCGTGTAAGGGGGATTTCTGTTCATGGGGGTAATGATACCGATGA
AACGAGAGAGGATGCTCACGATACGGGTTACTGATGATGAACATGCCCGGTTACTGGAACGTTGTGAGGG
TAAACAACTGGCGGTATGGATGCGGCGGGACCAGAGAAAAATCACTCAGGGTCAATGCCAGCGCTTCGTT
AATACAGATGTAGGTGTTCCACAGGGTAGCCAGCAGCATCCTGCGATGCAGATCCGGAACATAATGGTGC
AGGGCGCTGACTTCCGCGTTTCCAGACTTTACGAAACACGGAAACCGAAGACCATTCATGTTGTTGCTCA
GGTCGCAGACGTTTTGCAGCAGCAGTCGCTTCACGTTCGCTCGCGTATCGGTGATTCATTCTGCTAACCA
GTAAGGCAACCCCGCCAGCCTAGCCGGGTCCTCAACGACAGGAGCACGATCATGCGCACCCGTGGGGCCG
CCATGCCGGCGATAATGGCCTGCTTCTCGCCGAAACGTTTGGTGGCGGGACCAGTGACGAAGGCTTGAGC
GAGGGCGTGCAAGATTCCGAATACCGCAAGCGACAGGCCGATCATCGTCGCGCTCCAGCGAAAGCGGTCC
TCGCCGAAAATGACCCAGAGCGCTGCCGGCACCTGTCCTACGAGTTGCATGATAAAGAAGACAGTCATAA
GTGCGGCGACGATAGTCATGCCCCGCGCCCACCGGAAGGAGCTGACTGGGTTGAAGGCTCTCAAGGGCAT
CGGTCGAGATCCCGGTGCCTAATGAGTGAGCTAACTTACATTAATTGCGTTGCGCTCACTGCCCGCTTTC
CAGTCGGGAAACCTGTCGTGCCAGCTGCATTAATGAATCGGCCAACGCGCGGGGAGAGGCGGTTTGCGTA
TTGGGCGCCAGGGTGGTTTTTCTTTTCACCAGTGAGACGGGCAACAGCTGATTGCCCTTCACCGCCTGGC
CCTGAGAGAGTTGCAGCAAGCGGTCCACGCTGGTTTGCCCCAGCAGGCGAAAATCCTGTTTGATGGTGGT
TAACGGCGGGATATAACATGAGCTGTCTTCGGTATCGTCGTATCCCACTACCGAGATATCCGCACCAACG
CGCAGCCCGGACTCGGTAATGGCGCGCATTGCGCCCAGCGCCATCTGATCGTTGGCAACCAGCATCGCAG
TGGGAACGATGCCCTCATTCAGCATTTGCATGGTTTGTTGAAAACCGGACATGGCACTCCAGTCGCCTTC
CCGTTCCGCTATCGGCTGAATTTGATTGCGAGTGAGATATTTATGCCAGCCAGCCAGACGCAGACGCGCC
GAGACAGAACTTAATGGGCCCGCTAACAGCGCGATTTGCTGGTGACCCAATGCGACCAGATGCTCCACGC
CCAGTCGCGTACCGTCTTCATGGGAGAAAATAATACTGTTGATGGGTGTCTGGTCAGAGACATCAAGAAA
TAACGCCGGAACATTAGTGCAGGCAGCTTCCACAGCAATGGCATCCTGGTCATCCAGCGGATAGTTAATG
ATCAGCCCACTGACGCGTTGCGCGAGAAGATTGTGCACCGCCGCTTTACAGGCTTCGACGCCGCTTCGTT
CTACCATCGACACCACCACGCTGGCACCCAGTTGATCGGCGCGAGATTTAATCGCCGCGACAATTTGCGA
CGGCGCGTGCAGGGCCAGACTGGAGGTGGCAACGCCAATCAGCAACGACTGTTTGCCCGCCAGTTGTTGT
GCCACGCGGTTGGGAATGTAATTCAGCTCCGCCATCGCCGCTTCCACTTTTTCCCGCGTTTTCGCAGAAA
CGTGGCTGGCCTGGTTCACCACGCGGGAAACGGTCTGATAAGAGACACCGGCATACTCTGCGACATCGTA
TAACGTTACTGGTTTCACATTCACCACCCTGAATTGACTCTCTTCCGGGCGCTATCATGCCATACCGCGA
AAGGTTTTGCGCCATTCGATGGTGTCCGGGATCTCGACGCTCTCCCTTATGCGACTCCTGCATTAGGAAG
CAGCCCAGTAGTAGGTTGAGGCCGTTGAGCACCGCCGCCGCAAGGAATGGTGCATGCAAGGAGATGGCGC
CCAACAGTCCCCCGGCCACGGGGCCTGCCACCATACCCACGCCGAAACAAGCGCTCATGAGCCCGAAGTG
GCGAGCCCGATCTTCCCCATCGGTGATGTCGGCGATATAGGCGCCAGCAACCGCACCTGTGGCGCCGGTG
ATGCCGGCCACGATGCGTCCGGCGTAGAGGATCGAGATCTCGATCCCGCGAAATTAATACGACTCACTAT
AGGGGAATTGTGAGCGGATAACAATTCCCCTCTAGAAATAATTTTGTTTAACTTTAAGAAGGAGATATAC
CATGGGCAGCAGCCATCATCATCATCATCACGGTACCAAAACTGAAGAAGGTAAACTGGTAATCTGGATT
AACGGCGATAAAGGCTATAACGGTCTCGCTGAAGTCGGTAAGAAATTCGAGAAAGATACCGGAATTAAAG
TCACCGTTGAGCATCCGGATAAACTGGAAGAGAAATTCCCACAGGTTGCGGCAACTGGCGATGGCCCTGA
CATTATCTTCTGGGCACACGACCGCTTTGGTGGCTACGCTCAATCTGGCCTGTTGGCTGAAATCACCCCG
GACAAAGCGTTCCAGGACAAGCTGTATCCGTTTACCTGGGATGCCGTACGTTACAACGGCAAGCTGATTG
CTTACCCGATCGCTGTTGAAGCGTTATCGCTGATTTATAACAAAGATCTGCTGCCGAACCCGCCAAAAAC
CTGGGAAGAGATCCCGGCGCTGGATAAAGAACTGAAAGCGAAAGGTAAGAGCGCGCTGATGTTCAACCTG
CAAGAACCGTACTTCACCTGGCCGCTGATTGCTGCTGACGGGGGTTATGCGTTCAAGTATGAAAACGGCA
AGTACGACATTAAAGACGTGGGCGTGGATAACGCTGGCGCGAAAGCGGGTCTGACCTTCCTGGTTGACCT
GATTAAAAACAAACACATGAATGCAGACACCGATTACTCCATCGCAGAAGCTGCCTTTAATAAAGGCGAA
ACAGCGATGACCATCAACGGCCCGTGGGCATGGTCCAACATCGACACCAGCAAAGTGAATTATGGTGTAA
CGGTACTGCCGACCTTCAAGGGTCAACCATCCAAACCGTTCGTTGGCGTGCTGAGCGCAGGTATTAACGC
CGCCAGTCCGAACAAAGAGCTGGCAAAAGAGTTCCTCGAAAACTATCTGCTGACTGATGAAGGTCTGGAA
GCGGTTAATAAAGACAAACCGCTGGGTGCCGTAGCGCTGAAGTCTTACGAGGAAGAGTTGGCGAAAGATC
CACGTATTGCCGCCACCATGGAAAACGCCCAGAAAGGTGAAATCATGCCGAACATCCCGCAGATGTCCGC
TTTCTGGTATGCCGTGCGTACTGCGGTGATCAACGCCGCCAGCGGTCGTCAGACTGTCGATGAAGCCCTG
AAAGACGCGCAGACTGGTACCGATTACGATATCCCAACGACCCTGGAAGTGCTGTTCCAGGGTCCGCATA
TGGCTAGCCCTCCTTTCTCAGGTGCATGCTTTGTGAAGGAGAACCACCGGCAACTCCAAGCCGAGATGGG
GGACCTGAAAGGGGTGCTCGATGATCTCCAAGACAATGAGGTTCTTACTGAGAATGAGAAGGAGCTGGTG
GAGCAGGAAAAGACACGGCAGAGCAAGAATGAGGCCTTGCTGAGCATGGTGGAGAAGAAAGGGGACCTGG
CCCTGGACGTGCTCTTCAGAAGCATTAGTGAAAGGGACCCTTACCTCGTGTCCTATCTTAGACAGCAGAA
TTTGTAGGCGGCCGCACTCGAGCACCACCACCACCACCACTGAGATCCGGCTGCTAACAAAGCCCGAAAG
GAAGCTGAGTTGGCTGCTGCCACCGCTGAGCAATAACTAGCATAACCCCTTGGGGCCTCTAAACGGGTCT
TGAGGGGTTTTTTGCTGAAAGGAGGAACTATATCCGGATTGGCGAATGGG
[124 nt withheld, positions 5231-5354]
C
[91 nt withheld, positions 5356-5446]
A
[49 nt withheld, positions 5448-5496]
CCTTTGACGTTGGAGTCCACGTTCTTT
[37 nt withheld, positions 5524-5560]
ACCCTATCTCGGTCTATTCTTTTGATTTATAAGGGATTTTGCCGATTTCGGCCTATTGGTTAAAAAATGA
GCTGATTTAACAAAAATTTAACGCGAATTTTAACAAAATATTAACGCTTACAATTTAGGTGGCACTTTTC
GGGGAAATGTGCGCGGAACCCCTATTTGTTTATTTTTCTAAATACATTCAAATATGTATCCGCTCATGAA
TTAATTCTTAGAAAAACTCATCGAGCATCAAATGAAACTGCAATTTATTCATATCAGGATTATCAATACC
ATATTTTTGAAAAAGCCGTTTCTGTAATGAAGGAGAAAACTCACCGAGGCAGTTCCATAGGATGGCAAGA
TCCTGGTATCGGTCTGCGATTCCGACTCGTCCAACATCAATACAACCTATTAATTTCCCCTCGTCAAAAA
TAAGGTTATCAAGTGAGAAATCACCATGAGTGACGACTGAATCCGGTGAGAATGGCAAAAGTTTATGCAT
TTCTTTCCAGACTTGTTCAACAGGCCAGCCATTACGCTCGTCATCAAAATCACTCGCATCAACCAAACCG
TTATTCATTCGTGATTGCGCCTGAGCGAGACGAAATACGCGATCGCTGTTAAAAGGACAATTACAAACAG
GAATCGAATGCAACCGGCGCAGGAACACTGCCAGCGCATCAACAATATTTTCACCTGAATCAGGATATTC
TTCTAATACCTGGAATGCTGTTTTCCCGGGGATCGCAGTGGTGAGTAACCATGCATCATCAGGAGTACGG
ATAAAATGCTTGATGGTCGGAAGAGGCATAAATTCCGTCAGCCAGTTTAGTCTGACCATCTCATCTGTAA
CATCATTGGCAACGCTACCTTTGCCATGTTTCAGAAACAACTCTGGCGCATCGGGCTTCCCATACAATCG
ATAGATTGTCGCACCTGATTGCCCGACATTATCGCGAGCCCATTTATACCCATATAAATCAGCATCCATG
TTGGAATTTAATCGCGGCCTAGAGCAAGACGTTTCCCGTTGAATATGGCTCATAACACCCCTTGTATTAC
TGTTTATGTAAGCAGACAGTTTTATTGTTCATGACCAAAATCCCTTAACGTGAGTTTTCGTTCCACTGAG
CGTCAGACCCCGTAGAAAAGATCAAAGGATCTTC
Features (pLannotate 1.2.2; 21 found; start..end, strand, type, name):
      1..589     +  rep_origin     ori: high-copy-number ColE1/pMB1/pBR322/pUC origin of replication
    775..914     -  misc_feature   bom: basis of mobility region from pBR322
   1016..1207    -  CDS            rop: Rop protein, which maintains plasmids at low copy number; rop
   1224..1604    +  CDS            YPB1_ECOLX: Protein predicted: Swiss-Prot protein existence level 4. From Escherichia coli.
   1676..1967    -  CDS            TcR (fragment): tetracycline efflux protein; tet; confers resistance to tetracycline
   1982..2003    -  protein_bind   CAP binding site: CAP binding activates transcription in the presence of cAMP. E. coli catabolite activator protein
   2016..3098    -  CDS            lacI: lac repressor; lacI; The lac repressor binds to the lac operator to inhibit transcription in E. coli. This inhibition can be relieved by adding lactose or isopropyl-β-D-thiogalactopyranoside (IPTG).
   3099..3176    -  promoter       lacI promoter: lacI
   3184..3463    -  CDS            TcR (fragment): tetracycline efflux protein; tet; confers resistance to tetracycline
   3485..3503    +  promoter       T7 promoter: promoter for bacteriophage T7 RNA polymerase
   3504..3528    +  protein_bind   lac operator: The lac repressor binds to the lac operator to inhibit transcription in E. coli. This inhibition can be relieved by adding lactose or isopropyl-β-D-thiogalactopyranoside (IPTG). lac repressor encoded by lacI
   3543..3565    +  RBS            RBS: efficient ribosome binding site from bacteriophage T7 gene 10 (Olins and Rangwala, 1989)
   3584..3600    +  CDS            capTEV™ (fragment): composite tag for in vivo biotinylation, TEV protease cleavage, and 6xHis tagging
   3608..4705    +  CDS            MBP: maltose binding protein from E. coli; malE (mutated); This version of the gene does not encode a signal sequence, so MBP will remain in the cytosol.
   4763..5044    +  CDS            CARD8 (fragment): CARD8_HUMAN - Also known as DACAR From Homo sapiens (Human).
   5063..5080    +  CDS            9xHis (fragment): 9xHis affinity tag
   5090..5139    +  CDS            SET1 (fragment): solubility-enhancement tag derived from T7 phage gene 10B
   5147..5194    +  terminator     T7 terminator: transcription terminator for bacteriophage T7 RNA polymerase
   5231..5659    +  rep_origin     f1 ori (sequence partly withheld): f1 bacteriophage origin of replication; arrow indicates direction of (+) strand synthesis
   5712..5769    +  promoter       AmpR promoter (fragment): bla
   5778..6593    -  CDS            KanR: aminoglycoside phosphotransferase; aph(3')-Ia; confers resistance to kanamycin in bacteria or G418 (Geneticin®) in eukaryotes
