[The description below was written by a language model from this plasmid's Addgene catalogue record and pLannotate feature annotations shown in this document.]
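Description:
pDB.His.MBP.3C CARD8 CARD A452C R464E is a bacterial expression plasmid built on the pDB.His.MBP.3C backbone, a pET-style vector for T7-driven protein production in E. coli. It replicates from a ColE1/pBR322-type origin accompanied by the bom region and the rop gene, consistent with the low copy number listed in the record, and it is selected with kanamycin through an aminoglycoside phosphotransferase (KanR) gene. An f1 origin is also present, along with short non-functional remnants of the tetracycline resistance gene. A lacI gene with its own promoter supplies lac repressor.

The expression cassette consists of a T7 promoter followed by a lac operator and the T7 gene 10 ribosome binding site, so transcription depends on T7 RNA polymerase and is inducible with IPTG. The open reading frame begins with a short N-terminal tag (annotated only as a tag fragment; His6 per the catalogue), followed by cytosolic maltose binding protein lacking its signal sequence, an HRV 3C protease cleavage site according to the catalogue entry, and then the CARD domain of human CARD8. A T7 terminator closes the cassette. The annotation also detects a short His-tag fragment downstream of the insert; whether it is translated is not stated, and it may simply be vector sequence beyond a stop codon.

The CARD8 fragment carries two substitutions. R464E makes the domain filament-deficient, and A452C introduces a cysteine for site-specific labelling. MBP aids solubility and the His tag supports affinity purification, while 3C cleavage releases the CARD. The construct is suited to producing labelled, non-polymerising CARD8 CARD for biochemical studies of inflammasome filament assembly.
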