Addgene plasmid #164025: pDB.His.MBP.3C CARD8 CARD A452C R464E
Purpose: Bacterial expression vector encoding a HRV 3C-cleavable His-MBP-tagged CARD8 CARD (filment-deficient mutant and A452C mutation for cysteine labelling applications)
Depositing lab: Hao Wu. Depositing organization: Boston Children's Hospital. Publication: Mechanism of filament formation in UPA-promoted CARD8 and NLRP1 inflammasomes. Robert Hollingsworth L, David L, Li Y, Griswold AR, Ruan J, Sharif H, Fontana P, Orth-He EL, Fu TM, Bachovchin DA, Wu H. Nat Commun. 2021 Jan 8;12(1):189. doi: 10.1038/s41467-020-20320-y. PubMed 33420033.
Backbone
  Vector backbone: pDB.His.MBP.3C
  Vector type: Bacterial Expression
Growth in bacteria
  Bacterial resistance: Kanamycin, 50 μg/mL
  Growth temperature: 37°C
  Growth strain: DH5alpha
  Copy number: Low Copy
Gene/Insert
  Gene/Insert name: CARD8
  Species: H. sapiens (human)
  Mutation: A452C, R464E
  Entrez Gene: CARD8 (a.k.a. CARDINAL, DACAR, DAKAR, NDPP, NDPP1, TUCAN)
  Tag / fusion protein: His6-MBP-3C (N terminal on insert)
  Cloning method: Restriction Enzyme; 5′ cloning site Unknown (unknown if destroyed)
Terms and licenses: Academic/Nonprofit Terms; Industry Terms: Not Available to Industry
How to cite: pDB.His.MBP.3C CARD8 CARD A452C R464E was a gift from Hao Wu (Addgene plasmid # 164025 ; http://n2t.net/addgene:164025 ; RRID:Addgene_164025)
