>Addgene plasmid #164025 | pDB.His.MBP.3C CARD8 CARD A452C R464E | depositor partial sequence | sequence record 318244 | Insert sequence
ATGCCTTTCTCAGGTGCATGCTTTGTGAAGGAGAACCACCGGCAACTCCAAGCCGAGATGGGGGACCTGA
AAGGGGTGCTCGATGATCTCCAAGACAATGAGGTTCTTACTGAGAATGAGAAGGAGCTGGTGGAGCAGGA
AAAGACACGGCAGAGCAAGAATGAGGCCTTGCTGAGCATGGTGGAGAAGAAAGGGGACCTGGCCCTGGAC
GTGCTCTTCAGAAGCATTAGTGAAAGGGACCCTTACCTCGTGTCCTATCTTAGACAGCAGAATTTGTAG
